>Addgene plasmid #139312 | mCherry-FKBP-PI4KAC1001(D1957A) | addgene full sequence | sequence record 287398 | Addgene NGS Result
TAGTTATTAATAGTAATCAATTACGGGGTCATTAGTTCATAGCCCATATATGGAGTTCCGCGTTACATAA
CTTACGGTAAATGGCCCGCCTGGCTGACCGCCCAACGACCCCCGCCCATTGACGTCAATAATGACGTATG
TTCCCATAGTAACGCCAATAGGGACTTTCCATTGACGTCAATGGGTGGAGTATTTACGGTAAACTGCCCA
CTTGGCAGTACATCAAGTGTATCATATGCCAAGTACGCCCCCTATTGACGTCAATGACGGTAAATGGCCC
GCCTGGCATTATGCCCAGTACATGACCTTATGGGACTTTCCTACTTGGCAGTACATCTACGTATTAGTCA
TCGCTATTACCATGGTGATGCGGTTTTGGCAGTACATCAATGGGCGTGGATAGCGGTTTGACTCACGGGG
ATTTCCAAGTCTCCACCCCATTGACGTCAATGGGAGTTTGTTTTGGCACCAAAATCAACGGGACTTTCCA
AAATGTCGTAACAACTCCGCCCCATTGACGCAAATGGGCGGTAGGCGTGTACGGTGGGAGGTCTATATAA
GCAGAGCTGGTTTAGTGAACCGTCAGATCCGCTAGCGCTACCGGTCGCCACCATGGTGAGCAAGGGCGAG
GAGGATAACATGGCCATCATCAAGGAGTTCATGCGCTTCAAGGTGCACATGGAGGGCTCCGTGAACGGCC
ACGAGTTCGAGATCGAGGGCGAGGGCGAGGGCCGCCCCTACGAGGGCACCCAGACCGCCAAGCTGAAGGT
GACCAAGGGTGGCCCCCTGCCCTTCGCCTGGGACATCCTGTCCCCTCAGTTCATGTACGGCTCCAAGGCC
TACGTGAAGCACCCCGCCGACATCCCCGACTACTTGAAGCTGTCCTTCCCCGAGGGCTTCAAGTGGGAGC
GCGTGATGAACTTCGAGGACGGCGGCGTGGTGACCGTGACCCAGGACTCCTCCCTGCAGGACGGCGAGTT
CATCTACAAGGTGAAGCTGCGCGGCACCAACTTCCCCTCCGACGGCCCCGTAATGCAGAAGAAGACCATG
GGCTGGGAGGCCTCCTCCGAGCGGATGTACCCCGAGGACGGCGCCCTGAAGGGCGAGATCAAGCAGAGGC
TGAAGCTGAAGGACGGCGGCCACTACGACGCTGAGGTCAAGACCACCTACAAGGCCAAGAAGCCCGTGCA
GCTGCCCGGCGCCTACAACGTCAACATCAAGTTGGACATCACCTCCCACAACGAGGACTACACCATCGTG
GAACAGTACGAACGCGCCGAGGGCCGCCACTCCACCGGCGGCATGGACGAGCTGTACAAGTCCGGACTCA
GATCTCGAAGCGCGGCCGCGGGAGCAGGAGGAGCAGCTCGAGCGGCGCTGGGAGTGCAGGTGGAAACCAT
CTCCCCAGGAGACGGGCGCACCTTCCCCAAGCGCGGCCAGACCTGCGTGGTGCACTACACCGGGATGCTT
GAAGATGGAAAGAAATTTGATTCCTCCCGGGACAGAAACAAGCCCTTTAAGTTTATGCTAGGCAAGCAGG
AGGTGATCCGAGGCTGGGAAGAAGGGGTTGCCCAGATGAGTGTGGGTCAGAGAGCCAAACTGACTATATC
TCCAGATTATGCCTATGGTGCCACTGGGCACCCAGGCATCATCCCACCACATGCCACTCTCGTCTTCGAT
GTGGAGCTTCTAAAACTGGAAAGTGCTGGTGGTAGTGCTGGTGGTAGTGCTGGTGGTAGTGCTGGTGGTA
GTGCTGGTGGTCCGCGAGCTCAAGCTTCGAATTCCATGGCCACTGAGAGCATCCTTCACTTTGCTGGCTA
CAACAAGCAGAACACAACTCTTGGGGCAACTCAGCTGAGCGAGCGCCCGGCCTGTGTGAAGAAAGACTAC
TCCAACTTCATGGCATCCCTGAATCTGCGCAACCGCTACGCGGGCGAGGTGTATGGAATGATTCGGTTCT
CAGGCACCACAGGCCAGATGTCTGACCTGAACAAAATGATGGTCCAGGATCTACATTCAGCTTTAGACCG
CAGTCATCCTCAGCACTACACGCAGGCCATGTTCAAGCTGACCGCAATGCTCATTAGCAGTAAAGATTGT
GACCCGCAGCTCCTTCATCATCTGTGCTGGGGTCCCCTCCGGATGTTCAATGAGCATGGCATGGAGACGG
CCCTGGCCTGCTGGGAGTGGCTGCTGGCTGGCAAGGATGGAGTGGAAGTGCCGTTCATGCGGGAGATGGC
AGGGGCCTGGCACATGACGGTGGAGCAGAAATTTGGCCTGTTTTCTGCTGAGATAAAGGAAGCAGACCCC
CTGGCTGCCTCGGAAGCAAGTCAACCCAAACCCTGTCCCCCCGAAGTGACCCCCCACTACATCTGGATCG
ACTTCCTGGTGCAGCGGTTTGAGATCGCCAAGTACTGCAGCTCTGACCAAGTGGAGATCTTCTCCAGCCT
GCTGCAGCGCTCCATGTCCCTGAACATCGGCGGGGCCAAGGGGAGCATGAACCGGCACGTGGCGGCCATC
GGGCCCCGCTTCAAGCTGCTGACCCTGGGGCTGTCCCTCCTGCATGCCGATGTGGTTCCAAATGCAACCA
TCCGCAATGTGCTTCGCGAGAAGATCTACTCCACTGCCTTTGACTACTTCAGCTGTCCCCCAAAGTTCCC
TACTCAAGGAGAGAAGCGGCTGCGTGAAGACATAAGCATCATGATTAAATTTTGGACCGCCATGTTCTCA
GATAAGAAGTACCTGACCGCCAGCCAGCTTGTTCCCCCAGATAATCAGGACACCCGGAGCAACCTGGACA
TAACTGTCGGCTCTCGGCAACAAGCCACCCAAGGCTGGATCAACACATACCCCCTGTCCAGCGGCATGTC
CACCATCTCCAAGAAATCAGGCATGTCTAAGAAAACCAACCGGGGCTCCCAGCTGCACAAATACTACATG
AAGCGCAGGACGCTGCTGCTGTCCCTGCTGGCCACTGAGATCGAGCGTCTCATCACATGGTACAACCCGC
TGTCAGCCCCGGAACTGGAACTAGACCAGGCCGGAGAGAACAGCGTGGCCAACTGGAGATCTAAGTACAT
CAGCCTGAGTGAGAAGCAGTGGAAGGACAACGTGAACCTCGCCTGGAGCATCTCTCCCTACCTAGCCGTG
CAGCTGCCTGCCAGGTTTAAGAACACAGAAGCCATTGGGAACGAAGTGACCCGTCTCGTTCGGTTGGACC
CGGGAGCCGTTAGTGATGTGCCTGAAGCAATCAAGTTCCTGGTCACCTGGCACACCATCGACGCCGATGC
TCCAGAGCTCAGCCATGTGCTGTGCTGGGCGCCCACGGACCCACCCACAGGCCTCTCCTACTTCTCCAGC
ATGTACCCGCCGCACCCTCTCACAGCGCAGTACGGGGTGAAAGTCCTGCGGTCCTTCCCTCCGGACGCCA
TCCTCTTCTACATCCCCCAGATTGTGCAGGCCCTCAGGTACGACAAGATGGGCTATGTGCGGGAGTATAT
TCTGTGGGCAGCGTCTAAATCCCAGCTTCTGGCACACCAGTTCATCTGGAACATGAAGACTAACATTTAT
CTAGATGAAGAGGGCCACCAGAAAGACCCTGACATCGGCGACCTCCTGGATCAGTTGGTAGAGGAGATCA
CCGGCTCCTTGTCCGGCCCAGCGAAGGACTTTTACCAGCGGGAGTTTGATTTCTTTAACAAGATCACCAA
CGTGTCGGCTATCATCAAGCCCTACCCTAAAGGCGACGAGAGAAAGAAGGCTTGTCTGTCGGCCCTGTCT
GAAGTGAAGGTGCAGCCGGGCTGCTACCTGCCCAGCAACCCTGAGGCCATTGTGCTGGATATCGACTACA
AGTCTGGGACCCCGATGCAGAGTGCTGCAAAAGCCCCATATCTGGCCAAGTTCAAGGTGAAGCGATGTGG
TGTTAGTGAACTTGAAAAAGAAGGTCTGCGGTGCCGCTCAGACTCCGAGGATGAGTGCAGCACGCAGGAG
GCCGACGGCCAGAAGATCTCCTGGCAGGCAGCCATCTTCAAGGTGGGAGACGACTGCCGGCAGGACATGC
TGGCCCTGCAGATCATCGACCTCTTCAAGAACATCTTCCAGCTGGTCGGCCTGGACCTCTTTGTTTTTCC
CTACCGCGTGGTGGCCACTGCCCCTGGGTGCGGGGTGATCGAGTGCATCCCCGACTGCACCTCCCGGGAC
CAGCTGGGCCGCCAGACAGACTTCGGCATGTACGACTACTTCACACGCCAGTACGGGGATGAGTCCACTC
TGGCCTTCCAGCAGGCCCGCTACAACTTCATCCGAAGCATGGCCGCCTACAGCCTCCTGCTGTTCCTGCT
GCAGATCAAGGCCAGACACAACGGCAACATTATGCTGGACAAGAAGGGTCATATCATCCACATCGACTTT
GGCTTCATGTTTGAAAGCTCGCCGGGCGACAATCTCGGCTGGGAACCCGACATCAAGCTGACGGATGAGA
TGGTGATGATCATGGGGGGCAAGATGGAGGCCACACCCTTCAAGTGGTTCATGGAGATGTGTGTCCGAGG
CTACCTGGCTGTGCGGCCCTACATGGACGCGGTCGTCTCCCTGGTCACTCTCATGTTGGACACGGGCCTG
CCCTGTTTTCGCGGCCAGACAATCAAGCTCTTGAAGCACAGGTTTAGCCCCAACATGACTGAGCGCGAGG
CTGCAAATTTCATCATGAAGGTCATCCAGAGCTGCTTCCTCAGCAACAGGAGCCGGACCTACGACATGAT
CCAGTACTATCAGAATGACATCCCCTACTGAGTCGACGGTACCGCGGGCCCGGGATCCACCGGATCTAGA
TAACTGATCATAATCAGCCATACCACATTTGTAGAGGTTTTACTTGCTTTAAAAAACCTCCCACACCTCC
CCCTGAACCTGAAACATAAAATGAATGCAATTGTTGTTGTTAACTTGTTTATTGCAGCTTATAATGGTTA
CAAATAAAGCAATAGCATCACAAATTTCACAAATAAAGCATTTTTTTCACTGCATTCTAGTTGTGGTTTG
TCCAAACTCATCAATGTATCTTAACGCGTAAATTGTAAGCGTTAATATTTTGTTAAAATTCGCGTTAAAT
TTTTGTTAAATCAGCTCATTTTTTAACCAATAGGCCGAAATCGGCAAAATCCCTTATAAATCAAAAGAAT
AGACCGAGATAGGGT
[37 nt withheld, positions 5196-5232]
AAAGAACGTGGACTCCAACGTCAAAGG
[49 nt withheld, positions 5260-5308]
T
[91 nt withheld, positions 5310-5400]
G
[124 nt withheld, positions 5402-5525]
CAGGTGGCACTTTTCGGGGAAATGTGCGCGGAACCCCTATTTGTTTATTTTTCTAAATACATTCAAATAT
GTATCCGCTCATGAGACAATAACCCTGATAAATGCTTCAATAATATTGAAAAAGGAAGAGTCCTGAGGCG
GAAAGAACCAGCTGTGGAATGTGTGTCAGTTAGGGTGTGGAAAGTCCCCAGGCTCCCCAGCAGGCAGAAG
TATGCAAAGCATGCATCTCAATTAGTCAGCAACCAGGTGTGGAAAGTCCCCAGGCTCCCCAGCAGGCAGA
AGTATGCAAAGCATGCATCTCAATTAGTCAGCAACCATAGTCCCGCCCCTAACTCCGCCCATCCCGCCCC
TAACTCCGCCCAGTTCCGCCCATTCTCCGCCCCATGGCTGACTAATTTTTTTTATTTATGCAGAGGCCGA
GGCCGCCTCGGCCTCTGAGCTATTCCAGAAGTAGTGAGGAGGCTTTTTTGGAGGCCTAGGCTTTTGCAAA
GATCGATCAAGAGACAGGATGAGGATCGTTTCGCATGATTGAACAAGATGGATTGCACGCAGGTTCTCCG
GCCGCTTGGGTGGAGAGGCTATTCGGCTATGACTGGGCACAACAGACAATCGGCTGCTCTGATGCCGCCG
TGTTCCGGCTGTCAGCGCAGGGGCGCCCGGTTCTTTTTGTCAAGACCGACCTGTCCGGTGCCCTGAATGA
ACTGCAAGACGAGGCAGCGCGGCTATCGTGGCTGGCCACGACGGGCGTTCCTTGCGCAGCTGTGCTCGAC
GTTGTCACTGAAGCGGGAAGGGACTGGCTGCTATTGGGCGAAGTGCCGGGGCAGGATCTCCTGTCATCTC
ACCTTGCTCCTGCCGAGAAAGTATCCATCATGGCTGATGCAATGCGGCGGCTGCATACGCTTGATCCGGC
TACCTGCCCATTCGACCACCAAGCGAAACATCGCATCGAGCGAGCACGTACTCGGATGGAAGCCGGTCTT
GTCGATCAGGATGATCTGGACGAAGAGCATCAGGGGCTCGCGCCAGCCGAACTGTTCGCCAGGCTCAAGG
CGAGCATGCCCGACGGCGAGGATCTCGTCGTGACCCATGGCGATGCCTGCTTGCCGAATATCATGGTGGA
AAATGGCCGCTTTTCTGGATTCATCGACTGTGGCCGGCTGGGTGTGGCGGACCGCTATCAGGACATAGCG
TTGGCTACCCGTGATATTGCTGAAGAGCTTGGCGGCGAATGGGCTGACCGCTTCCTCGTGCTTTACGGTA
TCGCCGCTCCCGATTCGCAGCGCATCGCCTTCTATCGCCTTCTTGACGAGTTCTTCTGAGCGGGACTCTG
GGGTTCGAAATGACCGACCAAGCGACGCCCAACCTGCCATCACGAGATTTCGATTCCACCGCCGCCTTCT
ATGAAAGGTTGGGCTTCGGAATCGTTTTCCGGGACGCCGGCTGGATGATCCTCCAGCGCGGGGATCTCAT
GCTGGAGTTCTTCGCCCACCCTAGGGGGAGGCTAACTGAAACACGGAAGGAGACAATACCGGAAGGAACC
CGCGCTATGACGGCAATAAAAAGACAGAATAAAACGCACGGTGTTGGGTCGTTTGTTCATAAACGCGGGG
TTCGGTCCCAGGGCTGGCACTCTGTCGATACCCCACCGAGACCCCATTGGGGCCAATACGCCCGCGTTTC
TTCCTTTTCCCCACCCCACCCCCCAAGTTCGGGTGAAGGCCCAGGGCTCGCAGCCAACGTCGGGGCGGCA
GGCCCTGCCATAGCCTCAGGTTACTCATATATACTTTAGATTGATTTAAAACTTCATTTTTAATTTAAAA
GGATCTAGGTGAAGATCCTTTTTGATAATCTCATGACCAAAATCCCTTAACGTGAGTTTTCGTTCCACTG
AGCGTCAGACCCCGTAGAAAAGATCAAAGGATCTTCTTGAGATCCTTTTTTTCTGCGCGTAATCTGCTGC
TTGCAAACAAAAAAACCACCGCTACCAGCGGTGGTTTGTTTGCCGGATCAAGAGCTACCAACTCTTTTTC
CGAAGGTAACTGGCTTCAGCAGAGCGCAGATACCAAATACTGTTCTTCTAGTGTAGCCGTAGTTAGGCCA
CCACTTCAAGAACTCTGTAGCACCGCCTACATACCTCGCTCTGCTAATCCTGTTACCAGTGGCTGCTGCC
AGTGGCGATAAGTCGTGTCTTACCGGGTTGGACTCAAGACGATAGTTACCGGATAAGGCGCAGCGGTCGG
GCTGAACGGGGGGTTCGTGCACACAGCCCAGCTTGGAGCGAACGACCTACACCGAACTGAGATACCTACA
GCGTGAGCTATGAGAAAGCGCCACGCTTCCCGAAGGGAGAAAGGCGGACAGGTATCCGGTAAGCGGCAGG
GTCGGAACAGGAGAGCGCACGAGGGAGCTTCCAGGGGGAAACGCCTGGTATCTTTATAGTCCTGTCGGGT
TTCGCCACCTCTGACTTGAGCGTCGATTTTTGTGATGCTCGTCAGGGGGGCGGAGCCTATGGAAAAACGC
CAGCAACGCGGCCTTTTTACGGTTCCTGGCCTTTTGCTGGCCTTTTGCTCACATGTTCTTTCCTGCGTTA
TCCCCTGATTCTGTGGATAACCGTATTACCGCCATGCAT
Features (pLannotate 1.2.2; 18 found; start..end, strand, type, name):
     61..364     +  enhancer       CMV enhancer: human cytomegalovirus immediate early enhancer
    365..568     +  promoter       CMV promoter: human cytomegalovirus (CMV) immediate early promoter
    613..1320    +  CDS            mCherry: mCherry is a basic (constitutively fluorescent) red fluorescent protein published in 2004, derived from Discosoma sp.. It is reported to be a very rapidly-maturing monomer with low acid sensitivity.
   1321..1338    +  misc_feature   MCS (fragment): multiple cloning site
   1379..1701    +  CDS            FKBP (fragment): human FK506-binding protein FKBP12
   1765..1784    +  misc_feature   MCS (fragment): multiple cloning site
   1783..4788    +  CDS            PI4KA (fragment): PI4KA_HUMAN - Also known as PIK4, PIK4CA. Experimental evidence at protein level: Swiss-Prot protein existence level 1. Acts on phosphatidylinositol (PtdIns) in the first committed step in the production of the second messenger inositol-1,4,5,- trisphosphate. From Homo sapiens (Human).
   4791..4818    +  misc_feature   MCS (fragment): multiple cloning site
   4835..4919    +  CDS            large T antigen (fragment): large T antigen from SV40 (simian virus 40)
   4942..5063    +  polyA_signal   SV40 poly(A) signal: SV40 polyadenylation signal
   5097..5525    -  rep_origin     f1 ori (sequence partly withheld): f1 bacteriophage origin of replication; arrow indicates direction of (+) strand synthesis
   5552..5656    +  promoter       AmpR promoter: bla
   5658..6015    +  promoter       SV40 promoter: SV40 enhancer and early promoter
   6050..6844    +  CDS            NeoR/KanR: aminoglycoside phosphotransferase from Tn5; aph(3')-II (or nptII); confers resistance to neomycin, kanamycin, and G418 (Geneticin®)
   6865..7017    +  CDS            ble (fragment): BLE_KLEPN - Experimental evidence at protein level: Swiss-Prot protein existence level 1. Binding protein with a strong affinity to the bleomycin family of antibiotics. Binds to CL990; an antimitotic-antibiotic compound. From Klebsiella pneumoniae.
   7076..7123    +  polyA_signal   HSV TK poly(A) signal: herpes simplex virus thymidine kinase polyadenylation signal (Cole and Stacy, 1985)
   7214..7230    -  polyA_signal   bGH poly(A) signal (fragment): bovine growth hormone polyadenylation signal
   7452..8040    +  rep_origin     ori: high-copy-number ColE1/pMB1/pBR322/pUC origin of replication
