[The description below was written by a language model from this plasmid's Addgene catalogue record and pLannotate feature annotations shown in this document.]
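Description:
mCherry-FKBP-PI4KAC1001(D1957A) is a mammalian expression plasmid of about 8.2 kb built on the pmCherry-C1 backbone. It is propagated in E. coli through a high-copy ColE1/pUC-type origin and selected with kanamycin. The resistance comes from a Tn5 NeoR/KanR cassette placed behind tandem bacterial (bla) and SV40 early promoters and ending in an HSV TK polyadenylation signal, so the same gene can also confer G418 resistance in mammalian cells. An f1 origin is also present. The short annotated hits to SV40 large T antigen, ble and the bGH poly(A) signal are fragments, most likely residual backbone sequence rather than functional elements.

The payload is a single fusion open reading frame driven by the CMV immediate-early enhancer and promoter and terminated by the SV40 poly(A) signal. From the N-terminus it comprises mCherry, human FKBP12 (FKBP1A residues 3–108), a flexible repeated Gly-Gly-Ser-Ala linker, and the C-terminal catalytic portion of human phosphatidylinositol 4-kinase alpha (PI4KA residues 1102–2103). The D1957A substitution renders the kinase fragment catalytically dead. The insert also carries a G1986D change, which the depositor notes is not known to affect function.

FKBP is one half of the rapamycin-induced FKBP/FRB dimerisation system, so the red-fluorescent fusion can in principle be recruited acutely to a chosen membrane by co-expressing an FRB-tagged anchor; the record does not specify that partner. The stated purpose is a recruitable kinase-dead PI4KA catalytic fragment. That suits it as an inactive control alongside an active recruitable fragment in studies of the subcellular distribution of phosphatidylinositol, with mCherry allowing its relocalisation to be followed by live imaging.
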