Addgene plasmid #139312: mCherry-FKBP-PI4KAC1001(D1957A)
Purpose: Recruitable PI4KA kinase-dead catalytic fragment
Depositing lab: Gerry Hammond. Depositing organization: University of Pittsburgh (University, School of Medicine, and Cancer Institute). Publication: Probing the subcellular distribution of phosphatidylinositol reveals a surprising lack at the plasma membrane. Zewe JP, Miller AM, Sangappa S, Wills RC, Goulden BD, Hammond GRV. J Cell Biol. 2020 Mar 2;219(3). pii: 133808. doi: 10.1083/jcb.201906127. PubMed 32211893.
Backbone
  Vector backbone: pmCherry-C1
  Vector type: Mammalian Expression
Growth in bacteria
  Bacterial resistance: Kanamycin, 50 μg/mL
  Growth temperature: 37°C
  Growth strain: DH5alpha
  Copy number: High Copy
Gene/Insert
  Gene/Insert name: mCherry: FKBP1A(3-108): GGSA]4GG:PI4KA(1102-2103)
  Species: H. sapiens (human)
  Mutation: D1957A, G1986D
  Entrez Gene: PI4KA (a.k.a. GIDID2, PI4K-ALPHA, PIK4CA, PMGYCHA, SPG84, pi4K230)
  Cloning method: Gibson Cloning
Terms and licenses: Academic/Nonprofit Terms; Industry Terms: Not Available to Industry
Depositor comments: PI4KA insert contains a G1986D mutation. This is not known to affect plasmid function.
How to cite: mCherry-FKBP-PI4KAC1001(D1957A) was a gift from Gerry Hammond (Addgene plasmid # 139312 ; http://n2t.net/addgene:139312 ; RRID:Addgene_139312)
